>Addgene plasmid #41123 | pOPINJB | depositor full sequence | sequence record 54682 | pOPINJB sequence 6250 bps
TCCTGCATCTTTTAATCAAATCCCAAGATGTGTATAAACGCGCCGGTATGTACAGGAAGAGGTTTATACT
AAACTGTTACATTGCAAACGTGGTTTCGTGTGCCAAGTGTGAAAACCGATGTTTAATCAAGGCTCTGACG
CATTTCTACAACCACGACTCCAAGTGTGTGGGTGAAGTCATGCATCTTTTAATCAAATCCCAAGATGTGT
ATAAACCACCAAACTGCCAAAAAATGAAAACTGTCGACAAGCTCTGTCCGTTTGCTGGCAACTGCAAGGG
TCTCAATCCTATTTGTAATTATTGAATAATAAAACAATTATAAATGTCAAATTTGTTTTTTATTAACGAT
ACAAACCAAACGCAACAAGAACATTTGTAGTATTATCTATAATTGAAAACGCGTAGTTATAATCGCTGAG
GTAATATTTAAAATCATTTTCAAATGATTCACAGTTAATTTGCGACAATATAATTTTATTTTCACATAAA
CTAGACGCCTTGTCGTCTTCTTCTTCGTATTCCTTCTCTTTTTCATTTTTCTCTTCATAAAAATTAACAT
AGTTATTATCGTATCCATATATGTATCTATCGTATAGAGTAAATTTTTTGTTGTCATAAATATATATGTC
TTTTTTAATGGGGTGTATAGTACCGCTGCGCATAGTTTTTCTGTAATTTACAACAGTGCTATTTTCTGGT
AGTTCTTCGGAGTGTGTTGCTTTAATTATTAAATTTATATAATCAATGAATTTGGGATCGTCGGTTTTGT
ACAATATGTTGCCGGCATAGTACGCAGCTTCTTCTAGTTCAATTACACCATTTTTTAGCAGCACCGGATT
AACATAACTTTCCAAAATGTTGTACGAACCGTTAAACAAAAACAGTTCACCTCCCTTTTCTATACTATTG
TCTGCGAGCAGTTGTTTGTTGTTAAAAATAACAGCCATTGTAATGAGACGCACAAACTAATATCACAAAC
TGGAAATGTCTATCAATATATAGTTGCTGATGGCCGGCCGTAATGAGACGCACAAACTAATATCACAAAC
TGGAAATGTCTATCAATATATAGTTGCTCTAGTTATTAATAGTAATCAATTACGGGGTCATTAGTTCATA
GCCCATATATGGAGTTCCGCGTTACATAACTTACGGTAAATGGCCCGCCTGGCTGACCGCCCAACGACCC
CCGCCCATTGACGTCAATAATGACGTATGTTCCCATAGTAACGCCAATAGGGACTTTCCATTGACGTCAA
TGGGTGGAGTATTTACGGTAAACTGCCCACTTGGCAGTACATCAAGTGTATCATATGCCAAGTACGCCCC
CTATTGACGTCAATGACGGTAAATGGCCCGCCTGGCATTATGCCCAGTACATGACCTTATGGGACTTTCC
TACTTGGCAGTACATCTACGTATTAGTCATCGCTATTACCATGCATGGTCGAGGTGAGCCCCACGTTCTG
CTTCACTCTCCCCATCTCCCCCCCCTCCCCACCCCCAATTTTGTATTTATTTATTTTTTAATTATTTTGT
GCAGCGATGGGGGCGGGGGGGGGGGGGGGGCGCGCGCCAGGCGGGGCGGGGCGGGGCGAGGGGCGGGGCG
GGGCGAGGCGGAGAGGTGCGGCGGCAGCCAATCAGAGCGGCGCGCTCCGAAAGTTTCCTTTTATGGCGAG
GCGGCGGCGGCGGCGGCCCTATAAAAAGCGAAGCGCGCGGCGGGCGGGAGTCGCTGCGCGCTGCCTTCGC
CCCGTGCCCCGCTCCGCCGCCGCCTCGCGCCGCCCGCCCCGGCTCTGACTGACCGCGTTACTCCCACAGG
TGAGCGGGCGGGACGGCCCTTCTCCTTCGGGCTGTAATTAGCGCTTGGTTTAATGACGGCTTGTTTCTTT
TCTGTGGCTGCGTGAAAGCCTTGAGGGGCTCCGGGAGGGCCCTTTGTGCGGGGGGAGCGGCTCGGGGCTG
TCCGCGGGGGGACGGCTGCCTTCGGGGGGGACGGGGCAGGGCGGGGTTCGGCTTCTGGCGTGTGACCGGC
GGCTCTAGAGCCTCTGCTAACCATGTTCATGCCTTCTTCTTTTTCCTACAGCTCCTGGGCAACGTGCTGG
TTATTGTGCTGTCTCATCATTTTGGCAAAGAATTGGATCGGACCGAAATTAATACGACTCACTATAGGGG
AATTGTGAGCGGATAACAATTCCCCGGAGTTAATCCGGGACCTTTAATTCAACCCAACACAATATATTAT
AGTTAAATAAGAATTATTATCAAATCATTTGTATATTAATTAAAATACTATACTGTAAATTACATTTTAT
TTACAATCAAAGGAGATATACCATGGCACATCACCATCACCATCACATGTCCCCTATACTAGGTTATTGG
AAAATTAAGGGCCTTGTGCAACCCACTCGACTTCTTTTGGAATATCTTGAAGAAAAATATGAAGAGCATT
TGTATGAGCGCGATGAAGGTGATAAATGGCGAAACAAAAAGTTTGAATTGGGTTTGGAGTTTCCCAATCT
TCCTTATTATATTGATGGTGATGTTAAATTAACACAGTCTATGGCCATCATACGTTATATAGCTGACAAG
CACAACATGTTGGGTGGTTGTCCAAAAGAGCGTGCAGAGATTTCAATGCTTGAAGGAGCGGTTTTGGATA
TTAGATACGGTGTTTCGAGAATTGCATATAGTAAAGACTTTGAAACTCTCAAAGTTGATTTTCTTAGCAA
GCTACCTGAAATGCTGAAAATGTTCGAAGATCGTTTATGTCATAAAACATATTTAAATGGTGATCATGTA
ACCCATCCTGACTTCATGTTGTATGACGCTCTTGATGTTGTTTTATACATGGACCCAATGTGCCTGGATG
CGTTCCCAAAATTAGTTTGTTTTAAAAAACGTATTGAAGCTATCCCACAAATTGATAAGTACTTGAAATC
CAGCAAGTATATAGCATGGCCTTTGCAGGGCTGGCAAGCCACGTTTGGTGGTGGCGACCATCCTCCAAAA
TCGGATCTGAGCAGCGGTCTGGAAGTTCTGTTTCAGGGTACCGTCGACCCGACTGGAAAGCGGGCAGTGA
GCGCAACGCAATTAATGTGAGTTAGCTCACTCATTAGGCACCCCAGGCTTTACACTTTATGCTTCCGGCT
CGTATGTTGTGTGGAATTGTGAGCGGATAACAATTTCACACAGGAAACAGCTATGACCATGATTACGGAT
TCACTGGCCGTCGTTTTACAACGTCGTGACTGGGAAAACCCTGGCGTTACCCAACTTAATCGCCTTGCAG
CACATCCCCCTTTCGCCAGCTGGCGTAATAGCGAAGAGGCCCGCACCGATCGCCCTTCCCAACAGTTGCG
CAGCCTGAATGGCGAATGGCGCTAGGCGCCTGAACGACATCTTCGAGGCTCAGAAAATCGAATGGCACGA
ATAGAAACATCACCATCACCATCACTAAGTGATTAACCTCAGGTGCAGGCTGCCTATCAGAAGGTGGTGG
CTGGTGTGGCCAATGCCCTGGCTCACAAATACCACTGAGATCGATCTTTTTCCCTCTGCCAAAAATTATG
GGGACATCATGAAGCCCCTTGAGCATCTGACTTCTGGCTAATAAAGGAAATTTATTTTCATTGCAATAGT
GTGTTGGAATTTTTTGTGTCTCTCACTCGGAAGGACATATGGGAGGGCAAATCATTTAAAACATCAGAAT
GAGTATTTGGTTTAGAGTTTGGCAACATATGCCCATATGTAACTAGCATAACCCCTTGGGGCCTCTAAAC
GGGTCTTGAGGGGTTTTTTGCTGAAAGCATGCGGAGGAAATTCTCCTTGAAGTTTCCCTGGTGTTCAAAG
TAAAGGAGTTTGCACCAGACGCACCTCTGTTCACTGGTCCGGCGTATTAAAACACGATACATTGTTATTA
GTACATTTATTAAGCGCTAGATTCTGTGCGTTGTTGATTTACAGACAATTGTTGTACGTATTTTAATAAT
TCATTAAATTTATAATCTTTAGGGTGGTATGTTAGAGCGAAAATCAAATGATTTTCAGCGTCTTTATATC
TGAATTTAAATATTAAATCCTCAATAGATTTGTAAAATAGGTTTCGATTAGTTTCAAACAAGGGTTGTTT
TTCCGAACCGATGGCTGGACTATCTAATGGATTTTCGCTCAACGCCACAAAACTTGCCAAATCTTGTAGC
AGCAATCTAGCTTTGTCGATATTCGTTTGTGTTTTGTTTTGTAATAAAGGTTCGACGTCGTTCAAAATAT
TATGCGCTTTTGTATTTCTTTCATCACTGTCGTTAGTGTACAATTGACTCGACGTAAACACGTTAAATAG
AGCTTGGACATATTTAACATCGGGCGTGTTAGCTTTATTAGGCCGATTATCGTCGTCGTCCCAACCCTCG
TCGTTAGAAGTTGCTTCCGAAGACGATTTTGCCATAGCCACACGACGCCTATTAATTGTGTCGGCTAACA
CGTCCGCGATCAAATTTGTAGTTGAGCTTTTTGGAATTGCGATCGCATAACTTCGTATAGCATACATTAT
ACGAAGTTATAAGCTCGGAACGCTGCGCTCGGTCGTTCGGCTGCGGCGAGCGGTATCAGCTCACTCAAAG
GCGGTAATACGGTTATCCACAGAATCAGGGGATAACGCAGGAAAGAACATGTGAGCAAAAGGCCAGCAAA
AGGCCAGGAACCGTAAAAAGGCCGCGTTGCTGGCGTTTTTCCATAGGCTCCGCCCCCTGACGAGCATCAC
AAAAATCGACGCTCAAGTCAGAGGTGGCGAAACCCGACAGGACTATAAAGATACCAGGCGTTTCCCCCTG
GAAGCTCCCTCGTGCGCTCTCCTGTTCCGACCCTGCCGCTTACCGGATACCTGTCCGCCTTTCTCCCTTC
GGGAAGCGTGGCGCTTTCTCAATGCTCACGCTGTAGGTATCTCAGTTCGGTGTAGGTCGTTCGCTCCAAG
CTGGGCTGTGTGCACGAACCCCCCGTTCAGCCCGACCGCTGCGCCTTATCCGGTAACTATCGTCTTGAGT
CCAACCCGGTAAGACACGACTTATCGCCACTGGCAGCAGCCACTGGTAACAGGATTAGCAGAGCGAGGTA
TGTAGGCGGTGCTACAGAGTTCTTGAAGTGGTGGCCTAACTACGGCTACACTAGAAGAACAGTATTTGGT
ATCTGCGCTCTGCTGAAGCCAGTTACCTTCGGAAAAAGAGTTGGTAGCTCTTGATCCGGCAAACAAACCA
CCGCTGGTAGCGGTGGTTTTTTTGTTTGCAAGCAGCAGATTACGCGCAGAAAAAAAGGATCTCAAGAAGA
TCCTTTGTTACCAATGCTTAATCAGTGAGGCACCTATCTCAGCGATCTGTCTATTTCGTTCATCCATAGT
TGCCTGACTCCCCGTCGTGTAGATAACTACGATACGGGAGGGCTTACCATCTGGCCCCAGTGCTGCAATG
ATACCGCGAGACCCACGCTCACCGGCTCCAGATTTATCAGCAATAAACCAGCCAGCCGGAAGGGCCGAGC
GCAGAAGTGGTCCTGCAACTTTATCCGCCTCCATCCAGTCTATTAATTGTTGCCGGGAAGCTAGAGTAAG
TAGTTCGCCAGTTAATAGTTTGCGCAACGTTGTTGCCATTGCTACAGGCATCGTGGTGTCACGCTCGTCG
TTTGGTATGGCTTCATTCAGCTCCGGTTCCCAACGATCAAGGCGAGTTACATGATCCCCCATGTTGTGCA
AAAAAGCGGTTAGCTCCTTCGGTCCTCCGATCGTTGTCAGAAGTAAGTTGGCCGCAGTGTTATCACTCAT
GGTTATGGCAGCACTGCATAATTCTCTTACTGTCATGCCATCCGTAAGATGCTTTTCTGTGACTGGTGAG
TACTCAACCAAGTCATTCTGAGAATAGTGTATGCGGCGACCGAGTTGCTCTTGCCCGGCGTCAATACGGG
ATAATACCGCGCCACATAGCAGAACTTTAAAAGTGCTCATCATTGGAAAACGTTCTTCGGGGCGAAAACT
CTCAAGGATCTTACCGCTGTTGAGATCCAGTTCGATGTAACCCACTCGTGCACCCAACTGATCTTCAGCA
TCTTTTACTTTCACCAGCGTTTCTGGGTGAGCAAAAACAGGAAGGCAAAATGCCGCAAAAAAGGGAATAA
GGGCGACACGGAAATGTTGAATACTCATACTCTTCCTTTTTCAATATTATTGAAGCATTTATCAGGGTTA
TTGTCTCATGTCCGCGCGTT
Features (pLannotate 1.2.2; 26 found; start..end, strand, type, name):
      4..39      +  CDS            lef2 (fragment): baculovirus late expression factor 2
    181..1008    +  misc_recomb    baculovirus recombination region (lef2/ORF603): contains ORF603 and part of lef2
   1020..1078    +  misc_recomb    baculovirus recombination region (ORF603) (fragment): contains ORF603 and part of lef2
   1140..1443    +  enhancer       CMV enhancer: human cytomegalovirus immediate early enhancer
   1449..1726    +  promoter       chicken β-actin promoter: No description available
   1727..1862    +  intron         hybrid intron (fragment): hybrid between chicken β-actin (CBA) and minute virus of mice (MMV) introns (Gray et al., 2011)
   1951..2081    +  intron         chimeric intron (fragment): chimera between introns from chicken β-actin and rabbit β-globin
   2150..2168    +  promoter       T7 promoter: promoter for bacteriophage T7 RNA polymerase
   2169..2193    +  protein_bind   lac operator: The lac repressor binds to the lac operator to inhibit transcription in E. coli. This inhibition can be relieved by adding lactose or isopropyl-β-D-thiogalactopyranoside (IPTG). lac repressor encoded by lacI
   2209..2318    +  promoter       p10 promoter: baculovirus promoter for expression in insect cells
   2339..2356    +  CDS            7xHis (fragment): 6xHis affinity tag
   2357..3010    +  CDS            GST26_SCHJA: Experimental evidence at protein level: Swiss-Prot protein existence level 1. GST isoenzymes appear to play a central role in the parasite detoxification system. Other functions are also suspected including a role in increasing the solubility of haematin in the parasite gut. From Schistosoma japonicum (Blood fluke).
   3093..3114    +  protein_bind   CAP binding site: CAP binding activates transcription in the presence of cAMP. E. coli catabolite activator protein
   3129..3159    +  promoter       lac promoter: promoter for the E. coli lac operon
   3167..3183    +  protein_bind   lac operator: The lac repressor binds to the lac operator to inhibit transcription in E. coli. This inhibition can be relieved by adding lactose or isopropyl-β-D-thiogalactopyranoside (IPTG). lac repressor encoded by lacI
   3203..3376    +  CDS            lacZα: LacZα fragment of β-galactosidase; lacZ fragment
   3388..3431    +  CDS            AviTag™ (fragment): peptide tag that allows for enzymatic biotinylation
   3438..3455    +  CDS            7xHis (fragment): 6xHis affinity tag
   3467..3535    +  CDS            HBB (fragment): HBB_PONPY - Experimental evidence at transcript level: Swiss-Prot protein existence level 2. Involved in oxygen transport from the lung to the various peripheral tissues. From Pongo pygmaeus (Bornean orangutan).
   3610..3665    +  polyA_signal   β-globin poly(A) signal: rabbit β-globin polyadenylation signal (Gil and Proudfoot, 1987)
   3753..3800    +  terminator     T7 terminator: transcription terminator for bacteriophage T7 RNA polymerase
   3813..4518    +  misc_recomb    baculovirus recombination region (ORF1629): contains part of ORF1629
   4527..4560    +  protein_bind   loxP: Cre-mediated recombination occurs in the 8-bp core sequence (GCATACAT). Cre recombinase
   4728..5315    -  rep_origin     ori: high-copy-number ColE1/pMB1/pBR322/pUC origin of replication
   5328..6188    -  CDS            AmpR: β-lactamase; bla; confers resistance to ampicillin, carbenicillin, and related antibiotics
   6189..6240    -  promoter       AmpR promoter (fragment): bla
