[The description below was written by a language model from this plasmid's Addgene catalogue record and pLannotate feature annotations shown in this document.]
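Description:
pOPINJB is an empty multi-host expression backbone of 6,250 bp derived from the pTriEx2 vector. It is designed so that a single construct can drive protein production in E. coli, insect cells and mammalian cells. It is propagated in E. coli through a high-copy ColE1/pUC-type origin and selected with ampicillin via the β-lactamase gene.

Three promoter systems are stacked upstream of the cloning region. A CMV enhancer, chicken β-actin promoter and chimeric intron serve mammalian transcription. A T7 promoter with a lac operator allows IPTG-regulated expression in bacterial strains that supply T7 RNA polymerase. The baculovirus p10 promoter is used for expression in insect cells. Downstream lie a rabbit β-globin polyadenylation signal, with a short annotated β-globin fragment just before it, and a T7 terminator.

The reading frame opens with a His tag fused to Schistosoma japonicum glutathione S-transferase. This is followed by a lacZα cassette with its own lac promoter, operator and CAP site. The cassette most likely acts as a replaceable stuffer that permits blue/white screening when an insert displaces it, although the record does not describe the cloning method. Beyond the stuffer are an AviTag for enzymatic biotinylation and a second His tag, so an in-frame insert would carry an N-terminal His-GST fusion and a C-terminal biotin acceptor plus His tag.

The whole cassette is flanked by the baculovirus lef2/ORF603 and ORF1629 recombination regions. These allow transfer into a baculovirus genome by homologous recombination to generate recombinant virus. A single loxP site is also present. No insert is recorded, consistent with its listing as an empty backbone.
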