Addgene plasmid #41123: pOPINJB
Purpose: (Empty Backbone)
Depositing lab: Ray Owens. Depositing organization: University of Oxford.
Backbone
  Vector backbone: ptriex2
  Backbone manufacturer: Merck
  Vector type: Mammalian Expression, Bacterial Expression, Insect Expression
Growth in bacteria
  Bacterial resistance: Ampicillin, 100 μg/mL
  Growth temperature: 37°C
  Growth strain: DH5alpha
  Copy number: Unknown
Terms and licenses: Academic/Nonprofit Terms; Industry Terms: Not Available to Industry
How to cite: pOPINJB was a gift from Ray Owens (Addgene plasmid # 41123 ; http://n2t.net/addgene:41123 ; RRID:Addgene_41123)
