>Addgene plasmid #41123 | pOPINJB | addgene partial sequence | sequence record 61236 | T7 5'-TAATACGACTCACTATAGGG-3'
ATCCGGGACCTTTAATTCAACCCAACACAATATATTATAGTTAAATAAGAATTATTATCAAATCATTTGT
ATATTAATTAAAATACTATACTGTAAATTACATTTTATTTACAATCAAAGGAGATATACCATGGCACATC
ACCATCACCATCACATGTCCCCTATACTAGGTTATTGGAAAATTAAGGGCCTTGTGCAACCCACTCGACT
TCTTTTGGAATATCTTGAAGAAAAATATGAAGAGCATTTGTATGAGCGCGATGAAGGTGATAAATGGCGA
AACAAAAAGTTTGAATTGGGTTTGGAGTTTCCCAATCTTCCTTATTATATTGATGGTGATGTTAAATTAA
CACAGTCTATGGCCATCATACGTTATATAGCTGACAAGCACAACATGTTGGGTGGTTGTCCAAAAGAGCG
TGCAGAGATTTCAATGCTTGAAGGAGCGGTTTTGGATATTAGATACGGTGTTTCGAGAATTGCATATAGT
AAAGACTTTGAAACTCTCAAAGTTGATTTTCTTAGCAAGCTACCTGAAATGCTGAAAATGTTCGAAGATC
GTTTATGTCATAAAACATATTTAAATGGTGATCATGTAACCCATCCTGACTTCATGTTGTATGACGCTCT
TGATGTTGTTTTATACATGGACCCAATGTGCCTGGATGCGTTCCCAAAATTAGTTTGTTTTAAAAAACGT
ATTGAAGCTATCCCACAAATTGATAAGTACTTGAAATCCAGCAAGTATATAGCATGGCCTTTGCAGGGCT
GGCAAGCCACGTT
